Addgene plasmid #61977: pSABAD14-467
Purpose: PhoRadAdN38 intein
Depositing lab: Hideo Iwai. Depositing organization: University of Helsinki, Institute of Biotechnology. Publication: Structure-based engineering and comparison of novel split inteins for protein ligation. Aranko AS, Oeemig JS, Zhou D, Kajander T, Wlodawer A, Iwai H. Mol Biosyst. 2014 May;10(5):1023-34. doi: 10.1039/c4mb00021h. PubMed 24574026.
Backbone
  Vector backbone: pBAD
  Backbone manufacturer: invitrogen
  Backbone size w/o insert (bp): 4597
  Total vector size (bp): 5206
  Vector type: Bacterial Expression
Growth in bacteria
  Bacterial resistance: Ampicillin, 100 μg/mL
  Growth temperature: 37°C
  Growth strain: DH5alpha
  Copy number: Low Copy
Gene/Insert
  Gene/Insert name: PhoRadAdN38 intein (alt name: PhoRadAdN38 C-intein)
  Species: Pyrococcus horikoshii
  Insert size (bp): 609
  Promoter: pBAD
  Tag / fusion protein: GB1-H6 (C terminal on insert)
  Cloning method: Restriction Enzyme; 5′ cloning site NdeI (not destroyed); 3′ cloning site KpnI (not destroyed)
  Sequencing primers: 5′ pBAD Forward; 3′ pBAD Reverse
Terms and licenses: Academic/Nonprofit Terms; Industry Terms: Not Available to Industry
How to cite: pSABAD14-467 was a gift from Hideo Iwai (Addgene plasmid # 61977 ; http://n2t.net/addgene:61977 ; RRID:Addgene_61977)
