[The description below was written by a language model from this plasmid's Addgene catalogue record and pLannotate feature annotations shown in this document.]
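Description:
pSABAD14-467 is a 5.2 kb bacterial expression plasmid built on the Invitrogen pBAD backbone, designed to produce the C-terminal fragment of a split intein derived from the RadA intein of the archaeon Pyrococcus horikoshii. It is propagated in E. coli through a ColE1/pBR322-type origin with an adjacent bom region. The record lists it as low copy, although only a fragment of rop is annotated. Selection is by ampicillin resistance (β-lactamase). An M13 phage origin is also present, and short remnants of the tetracycline resistance gene and its promoter appear to be non-functional leftovers of the pBR322 lineage.

Expression is driven by the arabinose-inducible araBAD promoter, with the divergently transcribed araC regulator carried on the same plasmid, so transcription is low without L-arabinose and induced when it is added. A phage T7 gene 10 ribosome binding site precedes the open reading frame, which was cloned between NdeI and KpnI. The frame encodes the radA-derived intein segment, named PhoRadAdN38 C-intein (the name suggests a version lacking the N-terminal 38 residues, though the record does not spell this out). This is followed by the GB1 domain of streptococcal protein G, which here would be the C-terminal extein-like partner and is also known as a solubility-enhancing fusion partner, and then a hexahistidine tag. The software labels the His tag as a capTEV fragment, which probably reflects only the His-tag match. The rrnB T1 and T2 terminators end the transcript.

According to the associated publication title, the construct belongs to a set used to engineer and compare novel split inteins for protein ligation. It would presumably be paired with a complementary N-intein precursor to test protein trans-splicing.
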