Features (pLannotate 1.2.2; 17 found; start..end, strand, type, name):
     96..974     -  CDS            araC: L-arabinose regulatory protein; araC
   1001..1285    +  promoter       araBAD promoter: araBAD; promoter of the L-arabinose operon of E. coli; the araC regulatory gene is transcribed in the opposite direction (Guzman et al., 1995)
   1312..1334    +  RBS            RBS: efficient ribosome binding site from bacteriophage T7 gene 10 (Olins and Rangwala, 1989)
   1345..1755    +  CDS            radA (fragment): RADA_PYRHO - Experimental evidence at protein level: Swiss-Prot protein existence level 1. Involved in DNA repair and in homologous recombination. Binds and assemble on single-stranded DNA to form a nucleoprotein filament. Hydrolyzes ATP in a ssDNA-dependent manner and promotes DNA strand exchange between homologous DNA molecules (By similarity). From Pyrococcus horikoshii (strain ATCC 700860 / DSM 12428 / JCM 9974 / NBRC 100139 / OT-3).
   1765..1922    +  CDS            GB1 (fragment): B1 domain of Streptococcal protein G effective as a solubilizing fusion partner (Cheng and Patel, 2004)
   1925..1947    +  CDS            capTEV™ (fragment): composite tag for in vivo biotinylation, TEV protease cleavage, and 6xHis tagging
   2038..2152    +  ncRNA          5S rRNA: Accession: RF00001 - 5S ribosomal RNA
   2156..2242    +  terminator     rrnB T1 terminator: Escherichia coli rrnB; transcription terminator T1 from the E. coli rrnB gene
   2334..2361    +  terminator     rrnB T2 terminator: transcription terminator T2 from the E. coli rrnB gene
   2379..2470    +  promoter       AmpR promoter: bla
   2471..3331    +  CDS            AmpR: β-lactamase; bla; confers resistance to ampicillin, carbenicillin, and related antibiotics
   3373..3753    +  rep_origin     M13 ori (sequence partly withheld): M13 bacteriophage origin of replication; arrow indicates direction of (+) strand synthesis
   3939..4527    +  rep_origin     ori: high-copy-number ColE1/pMB1/pBR322/pUC origin of replication
   4713..4853    -  misc_feature   bom: basis of mobility region from pBR322
   4955..4995    -  CDS            rop (fragment): Rop protein, which maintains plasmids at low copy number; rop
   4994..5181    -  CDS            TcR (fragment): tetracycline efflux protein; tet; confers resistance to tetracycline
   5194..6       +  promoter       tet promoter (fragment) (across the origin): E. coli promoter for tetracycline efflux protein gene
>Addgene plasmid #61977 | pSABAD14-467 | depositor full sequence | sequence record 101289 | Expected plasmid sequence
ATCGATGCATAATGTGCCTGTCAAATGGACGAAGCAGGGATTCTGCAAACCCTATGCTACTCCGTCAAGC
CGTCAATTGTCTGATTCGTTACCAATTATGACAACTTGACGGCTACATCATTCACTTTTTCTTCACAACC
GGCACGGAACTCGCTCGGGCTGGCCCCGGTGCATTTTTTAAATACCCGCGAGAAATAGAGTTGATCGTCA
AAACCAACATTGCGACCGACGGTGGCGATAGGCATCCGGGTGGTGCTCAAAAGCAGCTTCGCCTGGCTGA
TACGTTGGTCCTCGCGCCAGCTTAAGACGCTAATCCCTAACTGCTGGCGGAAAAGATGTGACAGACGCGA
CGGCGACAAGCAAACATGCTGTGCGACGCTGGCGATATCAAAATTGCTGTCTGCCAGGTGATCGCTGATG
TACTGACAAGCCTCGCGTACCCGATTATCCATCGGTGGATGGAGCGACTCGTTAATCGCTTCCATGCGCC
GCAGTAACAATTGCTCAAGCAGATTTATCGCCAGCAGCTCCGAATAGCGCCCTTCCCCTTGCCCGGCGTT
AATGATTTGCCCAAACAGGTCGCTGAAATGCGGCTGGTGCGCTTCATCCGGGCGAAAGAACCCCGTATTG
GCAAATATTGACGGCCAGTTAAGCCATTCATGCCAGTAGGCGCGCGGACGAAAGTAAACCCACTGGTGAT
ACCATTCGCGAGCCTCCGGATGACGACCGTAGTGATGAATCTCTCCTGGCGGGAACAGCAAAATATCACC
CGGTCGGCAAACAAATTCTCGTCCCTGATTTTTCACCACCCCCTGACCGCGAATGGTGAGATTGAGAATA
TAACCTTTCATTCCCAGCGGTCGGTCGATAAAAAAATCGAGATAACCGTTGGCCTCAATCGGCGTTAAAC
CCGCCACCAGATGGGCATTAAACGAGTATCCCGGCAGCAGGGGATCATTTTGCGCTTCAGCCATACTTTT
CATACTCCCGCCATTCAGAGAAGAAACCAATTGTCCATATTGCATCAGACATTGCCGTCACTGCGTCTTT
TACTGGCTCTTCTCGCTAACCAAACCGGTAACCCCGCTTATTAAAAGCATTCTGTAACAAAGCGGGACCA
AAGCCATGACAAAAACGCGTAACAAAAGTGTCTATAATCACGGCAGAAAAGTCCACATTGATTATTTGCA
CGGCGTCACACTTTGCTATGCCATAGCATTTTTATCCATAAGATTAGCGGATCCTACCTGACGCTTTTTA
TCGCAACTCTCTACTGTTTCTCCATACCCGTTTTTTTGGGCTAGAAATAATTTTGTTTAACTTTAAGAAG
GAGATATACATATGAATGGTTACGCAGTTCCATTAGATAATGTCTTTGTGTACACGTTGGACATCGCTAG
TGGTGAAATTAAGAAAACGAGGGCTTCATACATCTATCGCGAGAAGGTTGAGAAGCTCATTGAGATAAAA
CTATCCAGTGGATACTCCCTTAAGGTTACTCCCTCTCACCCAGTTCTCCTCTTTAGAGATGGCCTGCAAT
GGGTCCCCGCTGCTGAAGTTAAACCTGGAGATGTTGTTGTTGGTGTTAGGGAAGAGGTACTGAGAAGAAG
AATAATATCCAAAGGAGAACTTGAATTCCATGAGGTTTCCTCGGTAAGGATAATAGATTACAATAACTGG
GTCTACGACCTTGTAATTCCGGAAACCCACAACTTCATAGCTCCCAATGGACTTGTTCTCCATAATACTC
AGCTAGGTACCCAGTACAAACTTATCCTGAACGGTAAAACCCTGAAAGGTGAAACCACCACCGAAGCTGT
TGACGCTGCTACCGCGGAAAAAGTTTTCAAACAGTACGCTAACGACAACGGTGTTGACGGTGAATGGACC
TACGACGACGCTACCAAAACCTACACCGTAACGGAATTCCATCATCATCATCATCATTAAGCTTGGCTGT
TTTGGCGGATGAGAGAAGATTTTCAGCCTGATACAGATTAAATCAGAACGCAGAAGCGGTCTGATAAAAC
AGAATTTGCCTGGCGGCAGTAGCGCGGTGGTCCCACCTGACCCCATGCCGAACTCAGAAGTGAAACGCCG
TAGCGCCGATGGTAGTGTGGGGTCCCCCATGCGAGAGTAGGGAACTGCCAGGCATCAAATAAAACGAAAG
GCTCAGTGCAAAGACTGGGCCTTTCGTTTTATCTGTTGTTTGTCGGTGAACGCTCTCCTGAGTAGGACAA
ATCCGCCGGGAGCGGATTTGAACGTTGCGAAGCAACGGCCCGGAGGGTGGCGGGCAGGACGCCCGCCATA
AACTGCCAGGCATCAAATTAAGCAGAAGGCCATCCTGACGGATGGCCTTTTTGCGTTTCTACAAACTCTT
TGTTTATTTTTCTAAATACATTCAAATATGTATCCGCTCATGAGACAATAACCCTGATAAATGCTTCAAT
AATATTGAAAAAGGAAGAGTATGAGTATTCAACATTTCCGTGTCGCCCTTATTCCCTTTTTTGCGGCATT
TTGCCTTCCTGTTTTTGCTCACCCAGAAACGCTGGTGAAAGTAAAAGATGCTGAAGATCAGTTGGGTGCA
CGAGTGGGTTACATCGAACTGGATCTCAACAGCGGTAAGATCCTTGAGAGTTTTCGCCCCGAAGAACGTT
TTCCAATGATGAGCACTTTTAAAGTTCTGCTATGTGGCGCGGTATTATCCCGTGTTGACGCCGGGCAAGA
GCAACTCGGTCGCCGCATACACTATTCTCAGAATGACTTGGTTGAGTACTCACCAGTCACAGAAAAGCAT
CTTACGGATGGCATGACAGTAAGAGAATTATGCAGTGCTGCCATAACCATGAGTGATAACACTGCGGCCA
ACTTACTTCTGACAACGATCGGAGGACCGAAGGAGCTAACCGCTTTTTTGCACAACATGGGGGATCATGT
AACTCGCCTTGATCGTTGGGAACCGGAGCTGAATGAAGCCATACCAAACGACGAGCGTGACACCACGATG
CCTGCAGCAATGGCAACAACGTTGCGCAAACTATTAACTGGCGAACTACTTACTCTAGCTTCCCGGCAAC
AATTAATAGACTGGATGGAGGCGGATAAAGTTGCAGGACCACTTCTGCGCTCGGCCCTTCCGGCTGGCTG
GTTTATTGCTGATAAATCTGGAGCCGGTGAGCGTGGGTCTCGCGGTATCATTGCAGCACTGGGGCCAGAT
GGTAAGCCCTCCCGTATCGTAGTTATCTACACGACGGGGAGTCAGGCAACTATGGATGAACGAAATAGAC
AGATCGCTGAGATAGGTGCCTCACTGATTAAGCATTGGTAACTGTCAGACCAAGTTTACTCATATATACT
TTAGATTGATT
[125 nt withheld, positions 3372-3496]
C
[141 nt withheld, positions 3498-3638]
CCTTTGACGTTGGAGTCCACGTTCTTT
[37 nt withheld, positions 3666-3702]
ACCCTATCTCGGGCTATTCTTTTGATTTATAAGGGATTTTGCCGATTTCGGCCTATTGGTTAAAAAATGA
GCTGATTTAACAAAAATTTAACGCGAATTTTAACAAAATATTAACGTTTACAATTTAAAAGGATCTAGGT
GAAGATCCTTTTTGATAATCTCATGACCAAAATCCCTTAACGTGAGTTTTCGTTCCACTGAGCGTCAGAC
CCCGTAGAAAAGATCAAAGGATCTTCTTGAGATCCTTTTTTTCTGCGCGTAATCTGCTGCTTGCAAACAA
AAAAACCACCGCTACCAGCGGTGGTTTGTTTGCCGGATCAAGAGCTACCAACTCTTTTTCCGAAGGTAAC
TGGCTTCAGCAGAGCGCAGATACCAAATACTGTCCTTCTAGTGTAGCCGTAGTTAGGCCACCACTTCAAG
AACTCTGTAGCACCGCCTACATACCTCGCTCTGCTAATCCTGTTACCAGTGGCTGCTGCCAGTGGCGATA
AGTCGTGTCTTACCGGGTTGGACTCAAGACGATAGTTACCGGATAAGGCGCAGCGGTCGGGCTGAACGGG
GGGTTCGTGCACACAGCCCAGCTTGGAGCGAACGACCTACACCGAACTGAGATACCTACAGCGTGAGCAT
TGAGAAAGCGCCACGCTTCCCGAAGGGAGAAAGGCGGACAGGTATCCGGTAAGCGGCAGGGTCGGAACAG
GAGAGCGCACGAGGGAGCTTCCAGGGGGAAACGCCTGGTATCTTTATAGTCCTGTCGGGTTTCGCCACCT
CTGACTTGAGCGTCGATTTTTGTGATGCTCGTCAGGGGGGCGGAGCCTATGGAAAAACGCCAGCAACGCG
GCCTTTTTACGGTTCCTGGCCTTTTGCTGGCCTTTTGCTCACATGTTCTTTCCTGCGTTATCCCCTGATT
CTGTGGATAACCGTATTACCGCCTTTGAGTGAGCTGATACCGCTCGCCGCAGCCGAACGACCGAGCGCAG
CGAGTCAGTGAGCGAGGAAGCGGAAGAGCGCCTGATGCGGTATTTTCTCCTTACGCATCTGTGCGGTATT
TCACACCGGATATGGTGCACTCTCAGTACAATCTGCTCTGATGCCGCATAGTTAAGCCAGTATACACTCC
GCTATCGCTACGTGACTGGGTCATGGCTGCGCCCCGACACCCGCCAACACCCGCTGACGCGCCCTGACGG
GCTTGTCTGCTCCCGGCATCCGCTTACAGACAAGCTGTGACCGTCTCCGGGAGCTGCATGTGTCAGAGGT
TTTCACCGTCATCACCGAAACGCGCGAGGCAGCAAGGAGATGGCGCCCAACAGTCCCCCGGCCACGGGGC
CTGCCACCATACCCACGCCGAAACAAGCGCTCATGAGCCCGAAGTGGCGAGCCCGATCTTCCCCATCGGT
GATGTCGGCGATATAGGCGCCAGCAACCGCACCTGTGGCGCCGGTGATGCCGGCCACGATGCGTCCGGCG
TAGAGGATCTAATTCTCATGTTTGACAGCTTATC
