>Addgene plasmid #61977 | pSABAD14-467 | addgene partial sequence | sequence record 103769 | pBAD-F 5'-ATGCCATAGCATTTTTATCC-3'
GCTTTTTATCGCAACTCTCTACTGTTTCTCCATACCCGTTTTTTTGGGCTAGAAATAATTTTGTTTAACT
TTAAGAAGGAGATATACATATGAATGGTTACGCAGTTCCATTAGATAATGTCTTTGTGTACACGTTGGAC
ATCGCTAGTGGTGAAATTAAGAAAACGAGGGCTTCATACATCTATCGCGAGAAGGTTGAGAAGCTCATTG
AGATAAAACTATCCAGTGGATACTCCCTTAAGGTTACTCCCTCTCACCCAGTTCTCCTCTTTAGAGATGG
CCTGCAATGGGTCCCCGCTGCTGAAGTTAAACCTGGAGATGTTGTTGTTGGTGTTAGGGAAGAGGTACTG
AGAAGAAGAATAATATCCAAAGGAGAACTTGAATTCCATGAGGTTTCCTCGGTAAGGATAATAGATTACA
ATAACTGGGTCTACGACCTTGTAATTCCGGAAACCCACAACTTCATAGCTCCCAATGGACTTGTTCTCCA
TAATACTCAGCTAGGTACCCAGTACAAACTTATCCTGAACGGTAAAACCCTGAAAGGTGAAACCACCACC
GAAGCTGTTGACGCTGCTACCGCGGAAAAAGTTTTCAAACAGTACGCTAACGACAACGGTGTTGACGGTG
AATGGACCTACGACGACGCTACCAAAACCTACACCGTAACGGAATTCCATCATCATCATCATCATTAAGC
TTGGCTGTTTTGGCGGATGAGAGAAGATTTTCAGCCTGATACAGATTAAATCAGAACGCAGAAGCGGTCT
GATAAAACAGAA
