>Addgene plasmid #61977 | pSABAD14-467 | addgene partial sequence | sequence record 103770 | pBAD-R 5'-GATTTAATCTGTATCAGG-3'
AAACAGCCAAGCTTAATGATGATGATGATGATGGAATTCCGTTACGGTGTAGGTTTTGGTAGCGTCGTCG
TAGGTCCATTCACCGTCAACACCGTTGTCGTTAGCGTACTGTTTGAAAACTTTTTCCGCGGTAGCAGCGT
CAACAGCTTCGGTGGTGGTTTCACCTTTCAGGGTTTTACCGTTCAGGATAAGTTTGTACTGGGTACCTAG
CTGAGTATTATGGAGAACAAGTCCATTGGGAGCTATGAAGTTGTGGGTTTCCGGAATTACAAGGTCGTAG
ACCCAGTTATTGTAATCTATTATCCTTACCGAGGAAACCTCATGGAATTCAAGTTCTCCTTTGGATATTA
TTCTTCTTCTCAGTACCTCTTCCCTAACACCAACAACAACATCTCCAGGTTTAACTTCAGCAGCGGGGAC
CCATTGCAGGCCATCTCTAAAGAGGAGAACTGGGTGAGAGGGAGTAACCTTAAGGGAGTATCCACTGGAT
AGTTTTATCTCAATGAGCTTCTCAACCTTCTCGCGATAGATGTATGAAGCCCTCGTTTTCTTAATTTCAC
CACTAGCGATGTCCAACGTGTACACAAAGACATTATCTAATGGAACTGCGTAACCATTCATATGTATATC
TCCTTCTTAAAGTTAAACAAAATTATTTCTAGCCCAAAAAAACGGGTATGGAGAAACAGTAGAGAGTTGC
GATAAAAAGCGTCAGGTAGGATCCGCTAATCTTATGGATAAAAATGCTATGGCATAGCAAAGTGTGACGC
CGTGCAAATAATCAATGTGGACTTTTCTGCCGTGATTATAGACACTTTTGTTACG
